>Addgene plasmid #170223 | LV_EF1a_CDK4-P2A-Hygro_Barcode | addgene full sequence | sequence record 334368 | Addgene NGS Result
GTCGACGGATCGGGAGATCTCCCGATCCCCTATGGTGCACTCTCAGTACAATCTGCTCTGATGCCGCATA
GTTAAGCCAGTATCTGCTCCCTGCTTGTGTGTTGGAGGTCGCTGAGTAGTGCGCGAGCAAAATTTAAGCT
ACAACAAGGCAAGGCTTGACCGACAATTGCATGAAGAATCTGCTTAGGGTTAGGCGTTTTGCGCTGCTTC
GCGATGTACGGGCCAGATATACGCGTTGACATTGATTATTGACTAGTTATTAATAGTAATCAATTACGGG
GTCATTAGTTCATAGCCCATATATGGAGTTCCGCGTTACATAACTTACGGTAAATGGCCCGCCTGGCTGA
CCGCCCAACGACCCCCGCCCATTGACGTCAATAATGACGTATGTTCCCATAGTAACGCCAATAGGGACTT
TCCATTGACGTCAATGGGTGGAGTATTTACGGTAAACTGCCCACTTGGCAGTACATCAAGTGTATCATAT
GCCAAGTACGCCCCCTATTGACGTCAATGACGGTAAATGGCCCGCCTGGCATTATGCCCAGTACATGACC
TTATGGGACTTTCCTACTTGGCAGTACATCTACGTATTAGTCATCGCTATTACCATGGTGATGCGGTTTT
GGCAGTACATCAATGGGCGTGGATAGCGGTTTGACTCACGGGGATTTCCAAGTCTCCACCCCATTGACGT
CAATGGGAGTTTGTTTTGGCACCAAAATCAACGGGACTTTCCAAAATGTCGTAACAACTCCGCCCCATTG
ACGCAAATGGGCGGTAGGCGTGTACGGTGGGAGGTCTATATAAGCAGCGCGTTTTGCCTGTACTGGGTCT
CTCTGGTTAGACCAGATCTGAGCCTGGGAGCTCTCTGGCTAACTAGGGAACCCACTGCTTAAGCCTCAAT
AAAGCTTGCCTTGAGTGCTTCAAGTAGTGTGTGCCCGTCTGTTGTGTGACTCTGGTAACTAGAGATCCCT
CAGACCCTTTTAGTCAGTGTGGAAAATCTCTAGCAGTGGCGCCCGAACAGGGACTTGAAAGCGAAAGGGA
AACCAGAGGAGCTCTCTCGACGCAGGACTCGGCTTGCTGAAGCGCGCACGGCAAGAGGCGAGGGGCGGCG
ACTGGTGAGTACGCCAAAAATTTTGACTAGCGGAGGCTAGAAGGAGAGAGATGGGTGCGAGAGCGTCAGT
ATTAAGCGGGGGAGAATTAGATCGCGATGGGAAAAAATTCGGTTAAGGCCAGGGGGAAAGAAAAAATATA
AATTAAAACATATAGTATGGGCAAGCAGGGAGCTAGAACGATTCGCAGTTAATCCTGGCCTGTTAGAAAC
ATCAGAAGGCTGTAGACAAATACTGGGACAGCTACAACCATCCCTTCAGACAGGATCAGAAGAACTTAGA
TCATTATATAATACAGTAGCAACCCTCTATTGTGTGCATCAAAGGATAGAGATAAAAGACACCAAGGAAG
CTTTAGACAAGATAGAGGAAGAGCAAAACAAAAGTAAGACCACCGCACAGCAAGCGGCCGCTGATCTTCA
GACCTGGAGGAGGAGATATGAGGGACAATTGGAGAAGTGAATTATATAAATATAAAGTAGTAAAAATTGA
ACCATTAGGAGTAGCACCCACCAAGGCAAAGAGAAGAGTGGTGCAGAGAGAAAAAAGAGCAGTGGGAATA
GGAGCTTTGTTCCTTGGGTTCTTGGGAGCAGCAGGAAGCACTATGGGCGCAGCGTCAATGACGCTGACGG
TACAGGCCAGACAATTATTGTCTGGTATAGTGCAGCAGCAGAACAATTTGCTGAGGGCTATTGAGGCGCA
ACAGCATCTGTTGCAACTCACAGTCTGGGGCATCAAGCAGCTCCAGGCAAGAATCCTGGCTGTGGAAAGA
TACCTAAAGGATCAACAGCTCCTGGGGATTTGGGGTTGCTCTGGAAAACTCATTTGCACCACTGCTGTGC
CTTGGAATGCTAGTTGGAGTAATAAATCTCTGGAACAGATTTGGAATCACACGACCTGGATGGAGTGGGA
CAGAGAAATTAACAATTACACAAGCTTAATACACTCCTTAATTGAAGAATCGCAAAACCAGCAAGAAAAG
AATGAACAAGAATTATTGGAATTAGATAAATGGGCAAGTTTGTGGAATTGGTTTAACATAACAAATTGGC
TGTGGTATATAAAATTATTCATAATGATAGTAGGAGGCTTGGTAGGTTTAAGAATAGTTTTTGCTGTACT
TTCTATAGTGAATAGAGTTAGGCAGGGATATTCACCATTATCGTTTCAGACCCACCTCCCAACCCCGAGG
GGACCCGACAGGCCCGAAGGAATAGAAGAAGAAGGTGGAGAGAGAGACAGAGACAGATCCATTCGATTAG
TGAACGGATCGGCACTGCGTGCGCCAATTCTGCAGACAAATGGCAGTATTCATCCACAATTTTAAAAGAA
AAGGGGGGATTGGGGGGTACAGTGCAGGGGAAAGAATAGTAGACATAATAGCAACAGACATACAAACTAA
AGAATTACAAAAACAAATTACAAAAATTCAAAATTTTCGGGTTTATTACAGGGACAGCAGAGATCCAGTT
TGGTTAATTAATCGATAAGCTTTGCAAAGATGGATAAAGTTTTAAACAGAGAGGAATCTTTGCAGCTAAT
GGACCTTCTAGGTCTTGAAAGGAGTGGGAATTGGCTCCGGTGCCCGTCAGTGGGCAGAGCGCACATCGCC
CACAGTCCCCGAGAAGTTGGGGGGAGGGGTCGGCAATTGAACCGGTGCCTAGAGAAGGTGGCGCGGGGTA
AACTGGGAAAGTGATGTCGTGTACTGGCTCCGCCTTTTTCCCGAGGGTGGGGGAGAACCGTATATAAGTG
CAGTAGTCGCCGTGAACGTTCTTTTTCGCAACGGGTTTGCCGCCAGAACACAGGTAAGTGCCGTGTGTGG
TTCCCGCGGGCCTGGCCTCTTTACGGGTTATGGCCCTTGCGTGCCTTGAATTACTTCCACCTGGCTGCAG
TACGTGATTCTTGATCCCGAGCTTCGGGTTGGAAGTGGGTGGGAGAGTTCGAGGCCTTGCGCTTAAGGAG
CCCCTTCGCCTCGTGCTTGAGTTGAGGCCTGGCCTGGGCGCTGGGGCCGCCGCGTGCGAATCTGGTGGCA
CCTTCGCGCCTGTCTCGCTGCTTTCGATAAGTCTCTAGCCATTTAAAATTTTTGATGACCTGCTGCGACG
CTTTTTTTCTGGCAAGATAGTCTTGTAAATGCGGGCCAAGATCTGCACACTGGTATTTCGGTTTTTGGGG
CCGCGGGCGGCGACGGGGCCCGTGCGTCCCAGCGCACATGTTCGGCGAGGCGGGGCCTGCGAGCGCGGCC
ACCGAGAATCGGACGGGGGTAGTCTCAAGCTGGCCGGCCTGCTCTGGTGCCTGGCCTCGCGCCGCCGTGT
ATCGCCCCGCCCTGGGCGGCAAGGCTGGCCCGGTCGGCACCAGTTGCGTGAGCGGAAAGATGGCCGCTTC
CCGGCCCTGCTGCAGGGAGCTCAAAATGGAGGACGCGGCGCTCGGGAGAGCGGGCGGGTGAGTCACCCAC
ACAAAGGAAAAGGGCCTTTCCGTCCTCAGCCGTCGCTTCATGTGACTCCACGGAGTACCGGGCGCCGTCC
AGGCACCTCGATTAGTTCTCGAGCTTTTGGAGTACGTCGTCTTTAGGTTGGGGGGAGGGGTTTTATGCGA
TGGAGTTTCCCCACACTGAGTGGGTGGAGACTGAAGTTAGGCCAGCTTGGCACTTGATGTAATTCTCCTT
GGAATTTGCCCTTTTTGAGTTTGGATCTTGGTTCATTCTCAAGCCTCAGACAGTGGTTCAAAGTTTTTTT
CTTCCATTTCAGGTGTCGTGAGGAATTAGCTTGGTACTAATACGACTCACTATAGGGAGACCCAAGCTGG
CTAGGTAAGCTTGATATCGAATTCCTGCAGCCCGGGGGATCCCGCCACCATGGCTACCTCTCGATATGAG
CCAGTGGCTGAAATTGGTGTCGGTGCCTATGGGACAGTGTACAAGGCCCGTGATCCCCACAGTGGCCACT
TTGTGGCCCTCAAGAGTGTGAGAGTCCCCAATGGAGGAGGAGGTGGAGGAGGCCTTCCCATCAGCACAGT
TCGTGAGGTGGCTTTACTGAGGCGACTGGAGGCTTTTGAGCATCCCAATGTTGTCCGGCTGATGGACGTC
TGTGCCACATCCCGAACTGACCGGGAGATCAAGGTAACCCTGGTGTTTGAGCATGTAGACCAGGACCTAA
GGACATATCTGGACAAGGCACCCCCACCAGGCTTGCCAGCCGAAACGATCAAGGATCTGATGCGCCAGTT
TCTAAGAGGCCTAGATTTCCTTCATGCCAATTGCATCGTTCACCGAGATCTGAAGCCAGAGAACATTCTG
GTGACAAGTGGTGGAACAGTCAAGCTGGCTGACTTTGGCCTGGCCAGAATCTACAGCTACCAGATGGCAC
TTACACCCGTGGTTGTTACACTCTGGTACCGAGCTCCCGAAGTTCTTCTGCAGTCCACATATGCAACACC
TGTGGACATGTGGAGTGTTGGCTGTATCTTTGCAGAGATGTTTCGTCGAAAGCCTCTCTTCTGTGGAAAC
TCTGAAGCCGACCAGTTGGGCAAAATCTTTGACCTGATTGGGCTGCCTCCAGAGGATGACTGGCCTCGAG
ATGTATCCCTGCCCCGTGGAGCCTTTCCCCCCAGAGGGCCCCGCCCAGTGCAGTCGGTGGTACCTGAGAT
GGAGGAGTCGGGAGCACAGCTGCTGCTGGAAATGCTGACTTTTAACCCACACAAGCGAATCTCTGCCTTT
CGAGCTCTGCAGCACTCTTATCTACATAAGGATGAAGGTAATCCGGAGGGATCCGGCGCAACAAACTTCT
CTCTGCTGAAACAAGCCGGAGATGTCGAAGAGAATCCTGGACCGATGAAAAAGCCTGAACTCACCGCGAC
GTCTGTCGAGAAGTTTCTGATCGAAAAGTTCGACAGCGTCTCCGACCTGATGCAGCTCTCGGAGGGCGAA
GAATCTCGTGCTTTCAGCTTCGATGTAGGAGGGCGTGGATATGTCCTGCGGGTAAATAGCTGCGCCGATG
GTTTCTACAAAGATCGTTATGTTTATCGGCACTTTGCATCGGCCGCGCTCCCGATTCCGGAAGTGCTTGA
CATTGGGGAATTCAGCGAGAGCCTGACCTATTGCATCTCCCGCCGTGCACAGGGTGTCACGTTGCAAGAC
CTGCCTGAAACCGAACTGCCCGCTGTTCTGCAGCCGGTCGCGGAGGCCATGGATGCGATCGCTGCGGCCG
ATCTTAGCCAGACGAGCGGGTTCGGCCCATTCGGACCGCAAGGAATCGGTCAATACACTACATGGCGTGA
TTTCATATGCGCGATTGCTGATCCCCATGTGTATCACTGGCAAACTGTGATGGACGACACCGTCAGTGCG
TCCGTCGCGCAGGCTCTCGATGAGCTGATGCTTTGGGCCGAGGACTGCCCCGAAGTCCGGCACCTCGTGC
ACGCGGATTTCGGCTCCAACAATGTCCTGACGGACAATGGCCGCATAACAGCGGTCATTGACTGGAGCGA
GGCGATGTTCGGGGATTCCCAATACGAGGTCGCCAACATCTTCTTCTGGAGGCCGTGGTTGGCTTGTATG
GAGCAGCAGACGCGCTACTTCGAGCGGAGGCATCCGGAGCTTGCAGGATCGCCGCGGCTCCGGGCGTATA
TGCTCCGCATTGGTCTTGACCAACTCTATCAGAGCTTGGTTGACGGCAATTTCGATGATGCAGCTTGGGC
GCAGGGTCGATGCGACGCAATCGTCCGATCCGGAGCCGGGACTGTCGGGCGTACACAAATCGCCCGCAGA
AGCGCGGCCGTCTGGACCGATGGCTGTGTAGAAGTACTCGCCGATAGTGGAAACCGACGCCCCAGCACTC
GTCCGAGGGCAAAGGAATAAGTTAGAACTATTTCCTGGCTGTTACGCGGACGCCTAGTGTACAGCGCACT
ACTGACGGGCTTGTTAAACAGTGAACCGCCCGCCCCACGACCCGCAGCGCCCGACCGAAAGGAGCGCACG
ACCCCATGCATCGAACAAAAGAAAAGGGGGGACTGGAAGGGCTAATTCACTCCCAACGAAGACAAGATAT
CATAACTTCGTATAGCATACATTATACGAAGTTATCGGCTAGCTGGTCCGGACTGTACTGGGTCTCTCTG
GTTAGACCAGATCTGAGCCTGGGAGCTCTCTGGCTAACTAGGGAACCCACTGCTTAAGCCTCAATAAAGC
TTGCCTTGAGTGCTTCAAGTAGTGTGTGCCCGTCTGTTGTGTGACTCTGGTAACTAGAGATCCCTCAGAC
CCTTTTAGTCAGTGTGGAAAATCTCTAGCAGGGCCCGTTTAAACCCGCTGATCAGCCTCGACTGTGCCTT
CTAGTTGCCAGCCATCTGTTGTTTGCCCCTCCCCCGTGCCTTCCTTGACCCTGGAAGGTGCCACTCCCAC
TGTCCTTTCCTAATAAAATGAGGAAATTGCATCGCATTGTCTGAGTAGGTGTCATTCTATTCTGGGGGGT
GGGGTGGGGCAGGACAGCAAGGGGGAGGATTGGGAAGACAATAGCAGGCATGCTGGGGATGCGGTGGGCT
CTATGGCTTCTGAGGCGGAAAGAACCAGCTGGGGCTCTAGGGGGTATCCCC
[124 nt withheld, positions 6702-6825]
C
[91 nt withheld, positions 6827-6917]
A
[49 nt withheld, positions 6919-6967]
CCTTTGACGTTGGAGTCCACGTTCTTT
[37 nt withheld, positions 6995-7031]
ACCCTATCTCGGTCTATTCTTTTGATTTATAAGGGATTTTGCCGATTTCGGCCTATTGGTTAAAAAATGA
GCTGATTTAACAAAAATTTAACGCGAATTAATTCTGTGGAATGTGTGTCAGTTAGGGTGTGGAAAGTCCC
CAGGCTCCCCAGCAGGCAGAAGTATGCAAAGCATGCATCTCAATTAGTCAGCAACCAGGTGTGGAAAGTC
CCCAGGCTCCCCAGCAGGCAGAAGTATGCAAAGCATGCATCTCAATTAGTCAGCAACCATAGTCCCGCCC
CTAACTCCGCCCATCCCGCCCCTAACTCCGCCCAGTTCCGCCCATTCTCCGCCCCATGGCTGACTAATTT
TTTTTATTTATGCAGAGGCCGAGGCCGCCTCTGCCTCTGAGCTATTCCAGAAGTAGTGAGGAGGCTTTTT
TGGAGGCCTAGGCTTTTGCAAAAAGCTCCCGGGAGCTTGTATATCCATTTTCGGATCTGATCAGCACGTG
TTGACAATTAATCATCGGCATAGTATATCGGCATAGTATAATACGACAAGGTGAGGAACTAAACCATGGC
CAAGTTGACCAGTGCCGTTCCGGTGCTCACCGCGCGCGACGTCGCCGGAGCGGTCGAGTTCTGGACCGAC
CGGCTCGGGTTCTCCCGGGACTTCGTGGAGGACGACTTCGCCGGTGTGGTCCGGGACGACGTGACCCTGT
TCATCAGCGCGGTCCAGGACCAGGTGGTGCCGGACAACACCCTGGCCTGGGTGTGGGTGCGCGGCCTGGA
CGAGCTGTACGCCGAGTGGTCGGAGGTCGTGTCCACGAACTTCCGGGACGCCTCCGGGCCGGCCATGACC
GAGATCGGCGAGCAGCCGTGGGGGCGGGAGTTCGCCCTGCGCGACCCGGCCGGCAACTGCGTGCACTTCG
TGGCCGAGGAGCAGGACTGACACGTGCTACGAGATTTCGATTCCACCGCCGCCTTCTATGAAAGGTTGGG
CTTCGGAATCGTTTTCCGGGACGCCGGCTGGATGATCCTCCAGCGCGGGGATCTCATGCTGGAGTTCTTC
GCCCACCCCAACTTGTTTATTGCAGCTTATAATGGTTACAAATAAAGCAATAGCATCACAAATTTCACAA
ATAAAGCATTTTTTTCACTGCATTCTAGTTGTGGTTTGTCCAAACTCATCAATGTATCTTATCATGTCTG
TATACCGTCGACCTCTAGCTAGAGCTTGGCGTAATCATGGTCATAGCTGTTTCCTGTGTGAAATTGTTAT
CCGCTCACAATTCCACACAACATACGAGCCGGAAGCATAAAGTGTAAAGCCTGGGGTGCCTAATGAGTGA
GCTAACTCACATTAATTGCGTTGCGCTCACTGCCCGCTTTCCAGTCGGGAAACCTGTCGTGCCAGCTGCA
TTAATGAATCGGCCAACGCGCGGGGAGAGGCGGTTTGCGTATTGGGCGCTCTTCCGCTTCCTCGCTCACT
GACTCGCTGCGCTCGGTCGTTCGGCTGCGGCGAGCGGTATCAGCTCACTCAAAGGCGGTAATACGGTTAT
CCACAGAATCAGGGGATAACGCAGGAAAGAACATGTGAGCAAAAGGCCAGCAAAAGGCCAGGAACCGTAA
AAAGGCCGCGTTGCTGGCGTTTTTCCATAGGCTCCGCCCCCCTGACGAGCATCACAAAAATCGACGCTCA
AGTCAGAGGTGGCGAAACCCGACAGGACTATAAAGATACCAGGCGTTTCCCCCTGGAAGCTCCCTCGTGC
GCTCTCCTGTTCCGACCCTGCCGCTTACCGGATACCTGTCCGCCTTTCTCCCTTCGGGAAGCGTGGCGCT
TTCTCATAGCTCACGCTGTAGGTATCTCAGTTCGGTGTAGGTCGTTCGCTCCAAGCTGGGCTGTGTGCAC
GAACCCCCCGTTCAGCCCGACCGCTGCGCCTTATCCGGTAACTATCGTCTTGAGTCCAACCCGGTAAGAC
ACGACTTATCGCCACTGGCAGCAGCCACTGGTAACAGGATTAGCAGAGCGAGGTATGTAGGCGGTGCTAC
AGAGTTCTTGAAGTGGTGGCCTAACTACGGCTACACTAGAAGAACAGTATTTGGTATCTGCGCTCTGCTG
AAGCCAGTTACCTTCGGAAAAAGAGTTGGTAGCTCTTGATCCGGCAAACAAACCACCGCTGGTAGCGGTG
GTTTTTTTGTTTGCAAGCAGCAGATTACGCGCAGAAAAAAAGGATCTCAAGAAGATCCTTTGATCTTTTC
TACGGGGTCTGACGCTCAGTGGAACGAAAACTCACGTTAAGGGATTTTGGTCATGAGATTATCAAAAAGG
ATCTTCACCTAGATCCTTTTAAATTAAAAATGAAGTTTTAAATCAATCTAAAGTATATATGAGTAAACTT
GGTCTGACAGTTACCAATGCTTAATCAGTGAGGCACCTATCTCAGCGATCTGTCTATTTCGTTCATCCAT
AGTTGCCTGACTCCCCGTCGTGTAGATAACTACGATACGGGAGGGCTTACCATCTGGCCCCAGTGCTGCA
ATGATACCGCGAGACCCACGCTCACCGGCTCCAGATTTATCAGCAATAAACCAGCCAGCCGGAAGGGCCG
AGCGCAGAAGTGGTCCTGCAACTTTATCCGCCTCCATCCAGTCTATTAATTGTTGCCGGGAAGCTAGAGT
AAGTAGTTCGCCAGTTAATAGTTTGCGCAACGTTGTTGCCATTGCTACAGGCATCGTGGTGTCACGCTCG
TCGTTTGGTATGGCTTCATTCAGCTCCGGTTCCCAACGATCAAGGCGAGTTACATGATCCCCCATGTTGT
GCAAAAAAGCGGTTAGCTCCTTCGGTCCTCCGATCGTTGTCAGAAGTAAGTTGGCCGCAGTGTTATCACT
CATGGTTATGGCAGCACTGCATAATTCTCTTACTGTCATGCCATCCGTAAGATGCTTTTCTGTGACTGGT
GAGTACTCAACCAAGTCATTCTGAGAATAGTGTATGCGGCGACCGAGTTGCTCTTGCCCGGCGTCAATAC
GGGATAATACCGCGCCACATAGCAGAACTTTAAAAGTGCTCATCATTGGAAAACGTTCTTCGGGGCGAAA
ACTCTCAAGGATCTTACCGCTGTTGAGATCCAGTTCGATGTAACCCACTCGTGCACCCAACTGATCTTCA
GCATCTTTTACTTTCACCAGCGTTTCTGGGTGAGCAAAAACAGGAAGGCAAAATGCCGCAAAAAAGGGAA
TAAGGGCGACACGGAAATGTTGAATACTCATACTCTTCCTTTTTCAATATTATTGAAGCATTTATCAGGG
TTATTGTCTCATGAGCGGATACATATTTGAATGTATTTAGAAAAATAAACAAATAGGGGTTCCGCGCACA
TTTCCCCGAAAAGTGCCACCTGAC
Features (pLannotate 1.2.2; 33 found; start..end, strand, type, name):
     31..83      -  misc_feature   bom (fragment): basis of mobility region from pBR322
    238..617     +  enhancer       CMV enhancer: human cytomegalovirus immediate early enhancer
    618..817     +  promoter       CMV promoter: human cytomegalovirus (CMV) immediate early promoter
    835..1015    +  LTR            5' LTR (truncated): truncated 5' long terminal repeat (LTR) from HIV-1
   1062..1187    +  misc_feature   HIV-1 Ψ: packaging signal of human immunodeficiency virus type 1
   1171..1534    +  CDS            HIV-1 gag (fragment): gag protein from human immunodeficiency virus 1; gag
   1680..1913    +  misc_feature   RRE: The Rev response element (RRE) of HIV-1 allows for Rev-dependent mRNA export from the nucleus to the cytoplasm.
   2290..2390    +  CDS            Rev (fragment): human immunodeficiency virus 1 (HIV-1) Rev protein; rev; enhances nuclear export of unspliced and incompletely spliced viral mRNAs
   2440..2557    +  misc_feature   cPPT/CTS: central polypurine tract and central termination sequence of HIV-1
   2620..2686    +  CDS            small t antigen (fragment): SV40 (simian virus 40) small t antigen
   2693..3871    +  promoter       EF-1α promoter: strong constitutive promoter for human elongation factor EF-1α
   3888..3906    +  promoter       T7 promoter: promoter for bacteriophage T7 RNA polymerase
   3926..3962    -  misc_feature   MCS (fragment): pBluescript multiple cloning site
   3970..4878    +  CDS            CDK4: CDK4_HUMAN - Experimental evidence at protein level: Swiss-Prot protein existence level 1. Ser/Thr-kinase component of cyclin D-CDK4 (DC) complexes that phosphorylate and inhibit members of the retinoblastoma (RB) protein family including RB1 and regulate the cell-cycle during G(1)/S transition. Phosphorylation of RB1 allows dissociation of the transcription factor E2F from the RB/E2F complexes and the subsequent transcription of E2F target genes which are responsible for the progression through the G(1) phase. Hypophosphorylates RB1 in early G(1) phase. Cyclin D-CDK4 complexes are major integ
   4945..5967    +  CDS            hph: KHYB_ECOLX - Experimental evidence at protein level: Swiss-Prot protein existence level 1. The aminoglycoside phosphotransferases achieve inactivation of their antibiotic substrates by phosphorylation. Only phosphorylates hygromycin and closely related compounds such as demethyl analogs and destomycin. From Escherichia coli.
   6051..6164    +  CDS            nef (fragment): NEF_HV1LA - Experimental evidence at protein level: Swiss-Prot protein existence level 1. Extracellular Nef protein targets CD4(+) T-lymphocytes for apoptosis by interacting with CXCR4 surface receptors. From Human immunodeficiency virus type 1 group M subtype B (isolate Lai) (HIV-1).
   6162..6195    +  protein_bind   loxP: Cre-mediated recombination occurs in the 8-bp core sequence (GCATACAT). Cre recombinase
   6220..6400    +  LTR            5' LTR (truncated): truncated 5' long terminal repeat (LTR) from HIV-1
   6432..6656    +  polyA_signal   bGH poly(A) signal: bovine growth hormone polyadenylation signal
   6660..6681    +  promoter       SV40 promoter (fragment): SV40 enhancer and early promoter
   6702..7130    +  rep_origin     f1 ori (sequence partly withheld): f1 bacteriophage origin of replication; arrow indicates direction of (+) strand synthesis
   7144..7473    +  promoter       SV40 promoter: SV40 enhancer and early promoter
   7521..7568    +  promoter       EM7 promoter: synthetic bacterial promoter&nbsp
   7587..7961    +  CDS            BleoR: antibiotic-binding protein; Sh ble from Streptoalloteichus hindustanus; confers resistance to bleomycin, phleomycin, and Zeocin™
   7971..8096    +  CDS            ble (fragment): BLE_KLEPN - Experimental evidence at protein level: Swiss-Prot protein existence level 1. Binding protein with a strong affinity to the bleomycin family of antibiotics. Binds to CL990; an antimitotic-antibiotic compound. From Klebsiella pneumoniae.
   8091..8212    +  polyA_signal   SV40 poly(A) signal: SV40 polyadenylation signal
   8285..8301    -  protein_bind   lac operator: The lac repressor binds to the lac operator to inhibit transcription in E. coli. This inhibition can be relieved by adding lactose or isopropyl-β-D-thiogalactopyranoside (IPTG). lac repressor encoded by lacI
   8309..8339    -  promoter       lac promoter: promoter for the E. coli lac operon
   8354..8375    -  protein_bind   CAP binding site: CAP binding activates transcription in the presence of cAMP. E. coli catabolite activator protein
   8388..8480    -  CDS            lacI (fragment): lac repressor; lacI; The lac repressor binds to the lac operator to inhibit transcription in E. coli. This inhibition can be relieved by adding lactose or isopropyl-β-D-thiogalactopyranoside (IPTG).
   8663..9251    -  rep_origin     ori: high-copy-number ColE1/pMB1/pBR322/pUC origin of replication
   9422..10282   -  CDS            AmpR: β-lactamase; bla; confers resistance to ampicillin, carbenicillin, and related antibiotics
  10283..10387   -  promoter       AmpR promoter: bla
