[The description below was written by a language model from this plasmid's Addgene catalogue record and pLannotate feature annotations shown in this document.]
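Description:
LV_EF1a_CDK4-P2A-Hygro_Barcode is a lentiviral transfer plasmid of about 10.4 kb for stable expression of human CDK4 in mammalian cells; the catalogue lists its parent backbone as unknown. It is maintained in E. coli at high copy from a ColE1/pUC-type origin under ampicillin selection (AmpR). An f1 origin is also present. The viral portion has a third-generation layout. A CMV enhancer/promoter is fused to a truncated HIV-1 5' LTR and drives production of the genomic RNA in packaging cells. This is followed by the Ψ packaging signal with a gag fragment, the Rev response element for nuclear export, and the cPPT/CTS. The downstream truncated LTR carries a loxP site just upstream and is followed by a bGH polyadenylation signal. Outside the LTRs, the plasmid backbone also carries an SV40/EM7-driven bleomycin/Zeocin resistance cassette, which would not be transferred into the provirus.

The payload is a single EF-1α promoter-driven transcript encoding the 909 bp CDK4 open reading frame. CDK4 is the cyclin D-dependent kinase that phosphorylates RB family proteins to promote G1/S progression. According to the construct name, it is linked through a P2A self-cleaving peptide to the hygromycin phosphotransferase gene (hph), so that hygromycin selection enriches for cells expressing the transgene. The P2A and the barcode are not annotated in the feature table. The P2A presumably sits in the short gap between the two coding sequences, while the barcode's position is not stated. Per the record, the barcode allows the transgene transcript to be identified in single-cell RNA-seq. The associated study used such vectors in multiplexed screens of the oncogenicity of genes and variants across lineages in teratomas.
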