Addgene plasmid #170223: LV_EF1a_CDK4-P2A-Hygro_Barcode
Purpose: Barcoded lentiviral vector to express CDK4 in mammalian cells under control of EF1a promoter. Barcoded for transcript detection in single cell RNA-seq
Depositing lab: Prashant Mali. Depositing organization: University of California, San Diego (UCSD). Publication: Charting oncogenicity of genes and variants across lineages via multiplexed screens in teratomas. Parekh U, McDonald D, Dailamy A, Wu Y, Cordes T, Zhang K, Tipps A, Metallo C, Mali P. iScience. 2021 Sep 20;24(10):103149. doi: 10.1016/j.isci.2021.103149. eCollection 2021 Oct 22. PubMed 34646987.
Backbone
  Vector backbone: Unknown
  Backbone size w/o insert (bp): 9514
  Vector type: Lentiviral
  Selectable markers: Hygromycin
Growth in bacteria
  Bacterial resistance: Ampicillin, 100 μg/mL
  Growth temperature: 37°C
  Growth strain: NEB Stable
  Copy number: High Copy
Gene/Insert
  Gene/Insert name: CDK4
  Species: H. sapiens (human)
  Insert size (bp): 909
  Entrez Gene: CDK4 (a.k.a. CMM3, PSK-J3)
  Promoter: EF1a
  Cloning method: Gibson Cloning
  Sequencing primers: 5′ 5'-ttctcaagcctcagacagtgg-3'
Resource information
  A portion of this plasmid was derived from a plasmid made by: Addgene #82297
Terms and licenses: Academic/Nonprofit Terms; Industry Terms: Not Available to Industry
How to cite: LV_EF1a_CDK4-P2A-Hygro_Barcode was a gift from Prashant Mali (Addgene plasmid # 170223 ; http://n2t.net/addgene:170223 ; RRID:Addgene_170223)
